>Addgene plasmid #128313 | pET29a-hNABP2NhNABP1C | depositor full sequence | sequence record 246091 | pET29a-hNABP2NhNABP1C sequence 5829 bps
TGGCGAATGGG
[124 nt withheld, positions 12-135]
C
[91 nt withheld, positions 137-227]
A
[49 nt withheld, positions 229-277]
CCTTTGACGTTGGAGTCCACGTTCTTT
[37 nt withheld, positions 305-341]
ACCCTATCTCGGTCTATTCTTTTGATTTATAAGGGATTTTGCCGATTTCGGCCTATTGGTTAAAAAATGA
GCTGATTTAACAAAAATTTAACGCGAATTTTAACAAAATATTAACGTTTACAATTTCAGGTGGCACTTTT
CGGGGAAATGTGCGCGGAACCCCTATTTGTTTATTTTTCTAAATACATTCAAATATGTATCCGCTCATGA
ATTAATTCTTAGAAAAACTCATCGAGCATCAAATGAAACTGCAATTTATTCATATCAGGATTATCAATAC
CATATTTTTGAAAAAGCCGTTTCTGTAATGAAGGAGAAAACTCACCGAGGCAGTTCCATAGGATGGCAAG
ATCCTGGTATCGGTCTGCGATTCCGACTCGTCCAACATCAATACAACCTATTAATTTCCCCTCGTCAAAA
ATAAGGTTATCAAGTGAGAAATCACCATGAGTGACGACTGAATCCGGTGAGAATGGCAAAAGTTTATGCA
TTTCTTTCCAGACTTGTTCAACAGGCCAGCCATTACGCTCGTCATCAAAATCACTCGCATCAACCAAACC
GTTATTCATTCGTGATTGCGCCTGAGCGAGACGAAATACGCGATCGCTGTTAAAAGGACAATTACAAACA
GGAATCGAATGCAACCGGCGCAGGAACACTGCCAGCGCATCAACAATATTTTCACCTGAATCAGGATATT
CTTCTAATACCTGGAATGCTGTTTTCCCGGGGATCGCAGTGGTGAGTAACCATGCATCATCAGGAGTACG
GATAAAATGCTTGATGGTCGGAAGAGGCATAAATTCCGTCAGCCAGTTTAGTCTGACCATCTCATCTGTA
ACATCATTGGCAACGCTACCTTTGCCATGTTTCAGAAACAACTCTGGCGCATCGGGCTTCCCATACAATC
GATAGATTGTCGCACCTGATTGCCCGACATTATCGCGAGCCCATTTATACCCATATAAATCAGCATCCAT
GTTGGAATTTAATCGCGGCCTAGAGCAAGACGTTTCCCGTTGAATATGGCTCATAACACCCCTTGTATTA
CTGTTTATGTAAGCAGACAGTTTTATTGTTCATGACCAAAATCCCTTAACGTGAGTTTTCGTTCCACTGA
GCGTCAGACCCCGTAGAAAAGATCAAAGGATCTTCTTGAGATCCTTTTTTTCTGCGCGTAATCTGCTGCT
TGCAAACAAAAAAACCACCGCTACCAGCGGTGGTTTGTTTGCCGGATCAAGAGCTACCAACTCTTTTTCC
GAAGGTAACTGGCTTCAGCAGAGCGCAGATACCAAATACTGTCCTTCTAGTGTAGCCGTAGTTAGGCCAC
CACTTCAAGAACTCTGTAGCACCGCCTACATACCTCGCTCTGCTAATCCTGTTACCAGTGGCTGCTGCCA
GTGGCGATAAGTCGTGTCTTACCGGGTTGGACTCAAGACGATAGTTACCGGATAAGGCGCAGCGGTCGGG
CTGAACGGGGGGTTCGTGCACACAGCCCAGCTTGGAGCGAACGACCTACACCGAACTGAGATACCTACAG
CGTGAGCTATGAGAAAGCGCCACGCTTCCCGAAGGGAGAAAGGCGGACAGGTATCCGGTAAGCGGCAGGG
TCGGAACAGGAGAGCGCACGAGGGAGCTTCCAGGGGGAAACGCCTGGTATCTTTATAGTCCTGTCGGGTT
TCGCCACCTCTGACTTGAGCGTCGATTTTTGTGATGCTCGTCAGGGGGGCGGAGCCTATGGAAAAACGCC
AGCAACGCGGCCTTTTTACGGTTCCTGGCCTTTTGCTGGCCTTTTGCTCACATGTTCTTTCCTGCGTTAT
CCCCTGATTCTGTGGATAACCGTATTACCGCCTTTGAGTGAGCTGATACCGCTCGCCGCAGCCGAACGAC
CGAGCGCAGCGAGTCAGTGAGCGAGGAAGCGGAAGAGCGCCTGATGCGGTATTTTCTCCTTACGCATCTG
TGCGGTATTTCACACCGCATATATGGTGCACTCTCAGTACAATCTGCTCTGATGCCGCATAGTTAAGCCA
GTATACACTCCGCTATCGCTACGTGACTGGGTCATGGCTGCGCCCCGACACCCGCCAACACCCGCTGACG
CGCCCTGACGGGCTTGTCTGCTCCCGGCATCCGCTTACAGACAAGCTGTGACCGTCTCCGGGAGCTGCAT
GTGTCAGAGGTTTTCACCGTCATCACCGAAACGCGCGAGGCAGCTGCGGTAAAGCTCATCAGCGTGGTCG
TGAAGCGATTCACAGATGTCTGCCTGTTCATCCGCGTCCAGCTCGTTGAGTTTCTCCAGAAGCGTTAATG
TCTGGCTTCTGATAAAGCGGGCCATGTTAAGGGCGGTTTTTTCCTGTTTGGTCACTGATGCCTCCGTGTA
AGGGGGATTTCTGTTCATGGGGGTAATGATACCGATGAAACGAGAGAGGATGCTCACGATACGGGTTACT
GATGATGAACATGCCCGGTTACTGGAACGTTGTGAGGGTAAACAACTGGCGGTATGGATGCGGCGGGACC
AGAGAAAAATCACTCAGGGTCAATGCCAGCGCTTCGTTAATACAGATGTAGGTGTTCCACAGGGTAGCCA
GCAGCATCCTGCGATGCAGATCCGGAACATAATGGTGCAGGGCGCTGACTTCCGCGTTTCCAGACTTTAC
GAAACACGGAAACCGAAGACCATTCATGTTGTTGCTCAGGTCGCAGACGTTTTGCAGCAGCAGTCGCTTC
ACGTTCGCTCGCGTATCGGTGATTCATTCTGCTAACCAGTAAGGCAACCCCGCCAGCCTAGCCGGGTCCT
CAACGACAGGAGCACGATCATGCGCACCCGTGGGGCCGCCATGCCGGCGATAATGGCCTGCTTCTCGCCG
AAACGTTTGGTGGCGGGACCAGTGACGAAGGCTTGAGCGAGGGCGTGCAAGATTCCGAATACCGCAAGCG
ACAGGCCGATCATCGTCGCGCTCCAGCGAAAGCGGTCCTCGCCGAAAATGACCCAGAGCGCTGCCGGCAC
CTGTCCTACGAGTTGCATGATAAAGAAGACAGTCATAAGTGCGGCGACGATAGTCATGCCCCGCGCCCAC
CGGAAGGAGCTGACTGGGTTGAAGGCTCTCAAGGGCATCGGTCGAGATCCCGGTGCCTAATGAGTGAGCT
AACTTACATTAATTGCGTTGCGCTCACTGCCCGCTTTCCAGTCGGGAAACCTGTCGTGCCAGCTGCATTA
ATGAATCGGCCAACGCGCGGGGAGAGGCGGTTTGCGTATTGGGCGCCAGGGTGGTTTTTCTTTTCACCAG
TGAGACGGGCAACAGCTGATTGCCCTTCACCGCCTGGCCCTGAGAGAGTTGCAGCAAGCGGTCCACGCTG
GTTTGCCCCAGCAGGCGAAAATCCTGTTTGATGGTGGTTAACGGCGGGATATAACATGAGCTGTCTTCGG
TATCGTCGTATCCCACTACCGAGATGTCCGCACCAACGCGCAGCCCGGACTCGGTAATGGCGCGCATTGC
GCCCAGCGCCATCTGATCGTTGGCAACCAGCATCGCAGTGGGAACGATGCCCTCATTCAGCATTTGCATG
GTTTGTTGAAAACCGGACATGGCACTCCAGTCGCCTTCCCGTTCCGCTATCGGCTGAATTTGATTGCGAG
TGAGATATTTATGCCAGCCAGCCAGACGCAGACGCGCCGAGACAGAACTTAATGGGCCCGCTAACAGCGC
GATTTGCTGGTGACCCAATGCGACCAGATGCTCCACGCCCAGTCGCGTACCGTCTTCATGGGAGAAAATA
ATACTGTTGATGGGTGTCTGGTCAGAGACATCAAGAAATAACGCCGGAACATTAGTGCAGGCAGCTTCCA
CAGCAATGGCATCCTGGTCATCCAGCGGATAGTTAATGATCAGCCCACTGACGCGTTGCGCGAGAAGATT
GTGCACCGCCGCTTTACAGGCTTCGACGCCGCTTCGTTCTACCATCGACACCACCACGCTGGCACCCAGT
TGATCGGCGCGAGATTTAATCGCCGCGACAATTTGCGACGGCGCGTGCAGGGCCAGACTGGAGGTGGCAA
CGCCAATCAGCAACGACTGTTTGCCCGCCAGTTGTTGTGCCACGCGGTTGGGAATGTAATTCAGCTCCGC
CATCGCCGCTTCCACTTTTTCCCGCGTTTTCGCAGAAACGTGGCTGGCCTGGTTCACCACGCGGGAAACG
GTCTGATAAGAGACACCGGCATACTCTGCGACATCGTATAACGTTACTGGTTTCACATTCACCACCCTGA
ATTGACTCTCTTCCGGGCGCTATCATGCCATACCGCGAAAGGTTTTGCGCCATTCGATGGTGTCCGGGAT
CTCGACGCTCTCCCTTATGCGACTCCTGCATTAGGAAGCAGCCCAGTAGTAGGTTGAGGCCGTTGAGCAC
CGCCGCCGCAAGGAATGGTGCATGCAAGGAGATGGCGCCCAACAGTCCCCCGGCCACGGGGCCTGCCACC
ATACCCACGCCGAAACAAGCGCTCATGAGCCCGAAGTGGCGAGCCCGATCTTCCCCATCGGTGATGTCGG
CGATATAGGCGCCAGCAACCGCACCTGTGGCGCCGGTGATGCCGGCCACGATGCGTCCGGCGTAGAGGAT
CGAGATCGATCTCGATCCCGCGAAATTAATACGACTCACTATAGGGGAATTGTGAGCGGATAACAATTCC
CCTCTAGAAATAATTTTGTTTAACTTTAAGAAGGAGATATACATATGACGACGGAGACCTTTGTGAAGGA
TATCAAGCCTGGGCTCAAGAATCTGAACCTTATCTTCATTGTGCTGGAGACAGGCCGAGTGACCAAGACA
AAGGACGGGCATGAGGTTCGGACCTGCAAAGTGGCGGACAAAACAGGCAGCATCAATATCTCTGTCTGGG
ACGATGTTGGCAATCTGATCCAGCCTGGGGACATTATCCGGCTCACCAAAGGGTACGCTTCAGTTTTCAA
AGGTTGTCTGACACTATATACTGGCCGTGGGGGTGATCTGCAGAAGATTGGAGAATTCTGTATGGTTTAT
TCTGAGGTTCCTAACTTCAGTGAGCCAAACCCAGAGTACAGCAACAAAGGGGCACAGAGTGAACAGAAGA
ATAATTCCATGAATAGTAATATGGGTACAGGTACATTTGGACCAGTGGGAAATGGTGTTCACACTGGCCC
TGAATCAAGGGAACACCAGTTTTCACATGCTGGCAGAAGCAATGGCCGGGGACTTATAAATCCACAACTA
CAAGGAACAGCTAGTAATCAAACAGTGATGACCACAATAAGTAATGGCAGGGACCCTCGGAGAGCCTTTA
AAAGACTCGAGCACCACCACCACCACCACTGAGATCCGGCTGCTAACAAAGCCCGAAAGGAAGCTGAGTT
GGCTGCTGCCACCGCTGAGCAATAACTAGCATAACCCCTTGGGGCCTCTAAACGGGTCTTGAGGGGTTTT
TTGCTGAAAGGAGGAACTATATCCGGAT
Features (pLannotate 1.2.2; 19 found; start..end, strand, type, name):
     12..467     +  rep_origin     f1 ori (sequence partly withheld): f1 bacteriophage origin of replication; arrow indicates direction of (+) strand synthesis
    494..551     +  promoter       AmpR promoter (fragment): bla
    560..1375    -  CDS            KanR: aminoglycoside phosphotransferase; aph(3')-Ia; confers resistance to kanamycin in bacteria or G418 (Geneticin®) in eukaryotes
   1497..2085    +  rep_origin     ori: high-copy-number ColE1/pMB1/pBR322/pUC origin of replication
   2271..2413    -  misc_feature   bom: basis of mobility region from pBR322
   2515..2706    -  CDS            rop: Rop protein, which maintains plasmids at low copy number; rop
   2723..3103    +  CDS            YPB1_ECOLX: Protein predicted: Swiss-Prot protein existence level 4. From Escherichia coli.
   3175..3466    -  CDS            TcR (fragment): tetracycline efflux protein; tet; confers resistance to tetracycline
   3481..3502    -  protein_bind   CAP binding site: CAP binding activates transcription in the presence of cAMP. E. coli catabolite activator protein
   3515..4597    -  CDS            lacI: lac repressor; lacI; The lac repressor binds to the lac operator to inhibit transcription in E. coli. This inhibition can be relieved by adding lactose or isopropyl-β-D-thiogalactopyranoside (IPTG).
   4598..4675    -  promoter       lacI promoter: lacI
   4683..4962    -  CDS            TcR (fragment): tetracycline efflux protein; tet; confers resistance to tetracycline
   4988..5006    +  promoter       T7 promoter: promoter for bacteriophage T7 RNA polymerase
   5007..5031    +  protein_bind   lac operator: The lac repressor binds to the lac operator to inhibit transcription in E. coli. This inhibition can be relieved by adding lactose or isopropyl-β-D-thiogalactopyranoside (IPTG). lac repressor encoded by lacI
   5046..5068    +  RBS            RBS: efficient ribosome binding site from bacteriophage T7 gene 10 (Olins and Rangwala, 1989)
   5091..5666    +  CDS            NABP1 (fragment): SOSB2_HUMAN - Also known as OBFC2A, SSB2. Experimental evidence at protein level: Swiss-Prot protein existence level 1. Component of the SOSS complex, a multiprotein complex that functions downstream of the MRN complex to promote DNA repair and G2/M checkpoint. In the SOSS complex, acts as a sensor of single-stranded DNA that binds to single-stranded DNA, in particular to polypyrimidines. The SOSS complex associates with DNA lesions and influences diverse endpoints in the cellular DNA damage response including cell-cycle checkpoint activation, recombinational repair and maintenance of genomic
   5673..5690    +  CDS            9xHis (fragment): 9xHis affinity tag
   5700..5749    +  CDS            SET1 (fragment): solubility-enhancement tag derived from T7 phage gene 10B
   5757..5804    +  terminator     T7 terminator: transcription terminator for bacteriophage T7 RNA polymerase
