>Addgene plasmid #128313 | pET29a-hNABP2NhNABP1C | addgene full sequence | sequence record 252286 | Addgene NGS Result
CTCATGAGCCCGAAGTGGCGAGCCCGATCTTCCCCATCGGTGATGTCGGCGATATAGGCGCCAGCAACCG
CACCTGTGGCGCCGGTGATGCCGGCCACGATGCGTCCGGCGTAGAGGATCGAGATCGATCTCGATCCCGC
GAAATTAATACGACTCACTATAGGGGAATTGTGAGCGGATAACAATTCCCCTCTAGAAATAATTTTGTTT
AACTTTAAGAAGGAGATATACATATGACGACGGAGACCTTTGTGAAGGATATCAAGCCTGGGCTCAAGAA
TCTGAACCTTATCTTCATTGTGCTGGAGACAGGCCGAGTGACCAAGACAAAGGACGGGCATGAGGTTCGG
ACCTGCAAAGTGGCGGACAAAACAGGCAGCATCAATATCTCTGTCTGGGACGATGTTGGCAATCTGATCC
AGCCTGGGGACATTATCCGGCTCACCAAAGGGTACGCTTCAGTTTTCAAAGGTTGTCTGACACTATGTAC
TGGCCGTGGGGGTGATCTGCAGAAGATTGGAGAATTCTGTATGGTTTATTCTGAGGTTCCTAACTTCAGT
GAGCCAAACCCAGAGTACAGCAACAAAGGGGCACAGAGTGAACAGAAGAATAATTCCATGAATAGTAATA
TGGGTACAGGTACATTTGGACCAGTGGGAAATGGTGTTCACACTGGCCCTGAATCAAGGGAACACCAGTT
TTCACATGCTGGCAGAAGCAATGGCCGGGGACTTATAAATCCACAACTACAAGGAACAGCTAGTAATCAA
ACAGTGATGACCACAATAAGTAATGGCAGGGACCCTCGGAGAGCCTTTAAAAGACTCGAGCACCACCACC
ACCACCACTGAGATCCGGCTGCTAACAAAGCCCGAAAGGAAGCTGAGTTGGCTGCTGCCACCGCTGAGCA
ATAACTAGCATAACCCCTTGGGGCCTCTAAACGGGTCTTGAGGGGTTTTTTGCTGAAAGGAGGAACTATA
TCCGGATTGGCGAATGGG
[124 nt withheld, positions 999-1122]
C
[91 nt withheld, positions 1124-1214]
A
[49 nt withheld, positions 1216-1264]
CCTTTGACGTTGGAGTCCACGTTCTTT
[37 nt withheld, positions 1292-1328]
ACCCTATCTCGGTCTATTCTTTTGATTTATAAGGGATTTTGCCGATTTCGGCCTATTGGTTAAAAAATGA
GCTGATTTAACAAAAATTTAACGCGAATTTTAACAAAATATTAACGCTTACAATTTAGGTGGCACTTTTC
GGGGAAATGTGCGCGGAACCCCTATTTGTTTATTTTTCTAAATACATTCAAATATGTATCCGCTCATGAA
TTAATTCTTAGAAAAACTCATCGAGCATCAAATGAAACTGCAATTTATTCATATCAGGATTATCAATACC
ATATTTTTGAAAAAGCCGTTTCTGTAATGAAGGAGAAAACTCACCGAGGCAGTTCCATAGGATGGCAAGA
TCCTGGTATCGGTCTGCGATTCCGACTCGTCCAACATCAATACAACCTATTAATTTCCCCTCGTCAAAAA
TAAGGTTATCAAGTGAGAAATCACCATGAGTGACGACTGAATCCGGTGAGAATGGCAAAAGTTTATGCAT
TTCTTTCCAGACTTGTTCAACAGGCCAGCCATTACGCTCGTCATCAAAATCACTCGCATCAACCAAACCG
TTATTCATTCGTGATTGCGCCTGAGCGAGACGAAATACGCGATCGCTGTTAAAAGGACAATTACAAACAG
GAATCGAATGCAACCGGCGCAGGAACACTGCCAGCGCATCAACAATATTTTCACCTGAATCAGGATATTC
TTCTAATACCTGGAATGCTGTTTTCCCGGGGATCGCAGTGGTGAGTAACCATGCATCATCAGGAGTACGG
ATAAAATGCTTGATGGTCGGAAGAGGCATAAATTCCGTCAGCCAGTTTAGTCTGACCATCTCATCTGTAA
CATCATTGGCAACGCTACCTTTGCCATGTTTCAGAAACAACTCTGGCGCATCGGGCTTCCCATACAATCG
ATAGATTGTCGCACCTGATTGCCCGACATTATCGCGAGCCCATTTATACCCATATAAATCAGCATCCATG
TTGGAATTTAATCGCGGCCTAGAGCAAGACGTTTCCCGTTGAATATGGCTCATAACACCCCTTGTATTAC
TGTTTATGTAAGCAGACAGTTTTATTGTTCATGACCAAAATCCCTTAACGTGAGTTTTCGTTCCACTGAG
CGTCAGACCCCGTAGAAAAGATCAAAGGATCTTCTTGAGATCCTTTTTTTCTGCGCGTAATCTGCTGCTT
GCAAACAAAAAAACCACCGCTACCAGCGGTGGTTTGTTTGCCGGATCAAGAGCTACCAACTCTTTTTCCG
AAGGTAACTGGCTTCAGCAGAGCGCAGATACCAAATACTGTCCTTCTAGTGTAGCCGTAGTTAGGCCACC
ACTTCAAGAACTCTGTAGCACCGCCTACATACCTCGCTCTGCTAATCCTGTTACCAGTGGCTGCTGCCAG
TGGCGATAAGTCGTGTCTTACCGGGTTGGACTCAAGACGATAGTTACCGGATAAGGCGCAGCGGTCGGGC
TGAACGGGGGGTTCGTGCACACAGCCCAGCTTGGAGCGAACGACCTACACCGAACTGAGATACCTACAGC
GTGAGCTATGAGAAAGCGCCACGCTTCCCGAAGGGAGAAAGGCGGACAGGTATCCGGTAAGCGGCAGGGT
CGGAACAGGAGAGCGCACGAGGGAGCTTCCAGGGGGAAACGCCTGGTATCTTTATAGTCCTGTCGGGTTT
CGCCACCTCTGACTTGAGCGTCGATTTTTGTGATGCTCGTCAGGGGGGCGGAGCCTATGGAAAAACGCCA
GCAACGCGGCCTTTTTACGGTTCCTGGCCTTTTGCTGGCCTTTTGCTCACATGTTCTTTCCTGCGTTATC
CCCTGATTCTGTGGATAACCGTATTACCGCCTTTGAGTGAGCTGATACCGCTCGCCGCAGCCGAACGACC
GAGCGCAGCGAGTCAGTGAGCGAGGAAGCGGAAGAGCGCCTGATGCGGTATTTTCTCCTTACGCATCTGT
GCGGTATTTCACACCGCAATGGTGCACTCTCAGTACAATCTGCTCTGATGCCGCATAGTTAAGCCAGTAT
ACACTCCGCTATCGCTACGTGACTGGGTCATGGCTGCGCCCCGACACCCGCCAACACCCGCTGACGCGCC
CTGACGGGCTTGTCTGCTCCCGGCATCCGCTTACAGACAAGCTGTGACCGTCTCCGGGAGCTGCATGTGT
CAGAGGTTTTCACCGTCATCACCGAAACGCGCGAGGCAGCTGCGGTAAAGCTCATCAGCGTGGTCGTGAA
GCGATTCACAGATGTCTGCCTGTTCATCCGCGTCCAGCTCGTTGAGTTTCTCCAGAAGCGTTAATGTCTG
GCTTCTGATAAAGCGGGCCATGTTAAGGGCGGTTTTTTCCTGTTTGGTCACTGATGCCTCCGTGTAAGGG
GGATTTCTGTTCATGGGGGTAATGATACCGATGAAACGAGAGAGGATGCTCACGATACGGGTTACTGATG
ATGAACATGCCCGGTTACTGGAACGTTGTGAGGGTAAACAACTGGCGGTATGGATGCGGCGGGACCAGAG
AAAAATCACTCAGGGTCAATGCCAGCGCTTCGTTAATACAGATGTAGGTGTTCCACAGGGTAGCCAGCAG
CATCCTGCGATGCAGATCCGGAACATAATGGTGCAGGGCGCTGACTTCCGCGTTTCCAGACTTTACGAAA
CACGGAAACCGAAGACCATTCATGTTGTTGCTCAGGTCGCAGACGTTTTGCAGCAGCAGTCGCTTCACGT
TCGCTCGCGTATCGGTGATTCATTCTGCTAACCAGTAAGGCAACCCCGCCAGCCTAGCCGGGTCCTCAAC
GACAGGAGCACGATCATGCGCACCCGTGGGGCCGCCATGCCGGCGATAATGGCCTGCTTCTCGCCGAAAC
GTTTGGTGGCGGGACCAGTGACGAAGGCTTGAGCGAGGGCGTGCAAGATTCCGAATACCGCAAGCGACAG
GCCGATCATCGTCGCGCTCCAGCGAAAGCGGTCCTCGCCGAAAATGACCCAGAGCGCTGCCGGCACCTGT
CCTACGAGTTGCATGATAAAGAAGACAGTCATAAGTGCGGCGACGATAGTCATGCCCCGCGCCCACCGGA
AGGAGCTGACTGGGTTGAAGGCTCTCAAGGGCATCGGTCGAGATCCCGGTGCCTAATGAGTGAGCTAACT
TACATTAATTGCGTTGCGCTCACTGCCCGCTTTCCAGTCGGGAAACCTGTCGTGCCAGCTGCATTAATGA
ATCGGCCAACGCGCGGGGAGAGGCGGTTTGCGTATTGGGCGCCAGGGTGGTTTTTCTTTTCACCAGTGAG
ACGGGCAACAGCTGATTGCCCTTCACCGCCTGGCCCTGAGAGAGTTGCAGCAAGCGGTCCACGCTGGTTT
GCCCCAGCAGGCGAAAATCCTGTTTGATGGTGGTTAACGGCGGGATATAACATGAGCTGTCTTCGGTATC
GTCGTATCCCACTACCGAGATGTCCGCACCAACGCGCAGCCCGGACTCGGTAATGGCGCGCATTGCGCCC
AGCGCCATCTGATCGTTGGCAACCAGCATCGCAGTGGGAACGATGCCCTCATTCAGCATTTGCATGGTTT
GTTGAAAACCGGACATGGCACTCCAGTCGCCTTCCCGTTCCGCTATCGGCTGAATTTGATTGCGAGTGAG
ATATTTATGCCAGCCAGCCAGACGCAGACGCGCCGAGACAGAACTTAATGGGCCCGCTAACAGCGCGATT
TGCTGGTGACCCAATGCGACCAGATGCTCCACGCCCAGTCGCGTACCGTCTTCATGGGAGAAAATAATAC
TGTTGATGGGTGTCTGGTCAGAGACATCAAGAAATAACGCCGGAACATTAGTGCAGGCAGCTTCCACAGC
AATGGCATCCTGGTCATCCAGCGGATAGTTAATGATCAGCCCACTGACGCGTTGCGCGAGAAGATTGTGC
ACCGCCGCTTTACAGGCTTCGACGCCGCTTCGTTCTACCATCGACACCACCACGCTGGCACCCAGTTGAT
CGGCGCGAGATTTAATCGCCGCGACAATTTGCGACGGCGCGTGCAGGGCCAGACTGGAGGTGGCAACGCC
AATCAGCAACGACTGTTTGCCCGCCAGTTGTTGTGCCACGCGGTTGGGAATGTAATTCAGCTCCGCCATC
GCCGCTTCCACTTTTTCCCGCGTTTTCGCAGAAACGTGGCTGGCCTGGTTCACCACGCGGGAAACGGTCT
GATAAGAGACACCGGCATACTCTGCGACATCGTATAACGTTACTGGTTTCACATTCACCACCCTGAATTG
ACTCTCTTCCGGGCGCTATCATGCCATACCGCGAAAGGTTTTGCGCCATTCGATGGTGTCCGGGATCTCG
ACGCTCTCCCTTATGCGACTCCTGCATTAGGAAGCAGCCCAGTAGTAGGTTGAGGCCGTTGAGCACCGCC
GCCGCAAGGAATGGTGCATGCAAGGAGATGGCGCCCAACAGTCCCCCGGCCACGGGGCCTGCCACCATAC
CCACGCCGAAACAAGCG
Features (pLannotate 1.2.2; 19 found; start..end, strand, type, name):
    146..164     +  promoter       T7 promoter: promoter for bacteriophage T7 RNA polymerase
    165..189     +  protein_bind   lac operator: The lac repressor binds to the lac operator to inhibit transcription in E. coli. This inhibition can be relieved by adding lactose or isopropyl-β-D-thiogalactopyranoside (IPTG). lac repressor encoded by lacI
    204..226     +  RBS            RBS: efficient ribosome binding site from bacteriophage T7 gene 10 (Olins and Rangwala, 1989)
    249..824     +  CDS            NABP1 (fragment): SOSB2_HUMAN - Also known as OBFC2A, SSB2. Experimental evidence at protein level: Swiss-Prot protein existence level 1. Component of the SOSS complex, a multiprotein complex that functions downstream of the MRN complex to promote DNA repair and G2/M checkpoint. In the SOSS complex, acts as a sensor of single-stranded DNA that binds to single-stranded DNA, in particular to polypyrimidines. The SOSS complex associates with DNA lesions and influences diverse endpoints in the cellular DNA damage response including cell-cycle checkpoint activation, recombinational repair and maintenance of genomic
    831..848     +  CDS            9xHis (fragment): 9xHis affinity tag
    858..907     +  CDS            SET1 (fragment): solubility-enhancement tag derived from T7 phage gene 10B
    915..962     +  terminator     T7 terminator: transcription terminator for bacteriophage T7 RNA polymerase
    999..1427    +  rep_origin     f1 ori (sequence partly withheld): f1 bacteriophage origin of replication; arrow indicates direction of (+) strand synthesis
   1480..1537    +  promoter       AmpR promoter (fragment): bla
   1546..2361    -  CDS            KanR: aminoglycoside phosphotransferase; aph(3')-Ia; confers resistance to kanamycin in bacteria or G418 (Geneticin®) in eukaryotes
   2483..3071    +  rep_origin     ori: high-copy-number ColE1/pMB1/pBR322/pUC origin of replication
   3257..3396    -  misc_feature   bom: basis of mobility region from pBR322
   3498..3689    -  CDS            rop: Rop protein, which maintains plasmids at low copy number; rop
   3706..4086    +  CDS            YPB1_ECOLX: Protein predicted: Swiss-Prot protein existence level 4. From Escherichia coli.
   4158..4449    -  CDS            TcR (fragment): tetracycline efflux protein; tet; confers resistance to tetracycline
   4464..4485    -  protein_bind   CAP binding site: CAP binding activates transcription in the presence of cAMP. E. coli catabolite activator protein
   4498..5580    -  CDS            lacI: lac repressor; lacI; The lac repressor binds to the lac operator to inhibit transcription in E. coli. This inhibition can be relieved by adding lactose or isopropyl-β-D-thiogalactopyranoside (IPTG).
   5581..5658    -  promoter       lacI promoter: lacI
   5666..120     -  CDS            TcR (fragment) (across the origin): tetracycline efflux protein; tet; confers resistance to tetracycline
