[The description below was written by a language model from this plasmid's Addgene catalogue record and pLannotate feature annotations shown in this document.]
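Description:
pET29a-hNABP2NhNABP1C is a bacterial expression plasmid built on the Novagen pET29a backbone for producing a chimeric human single-stranded DNA-binding protein in E. coli. The roughly 588 bp insert, cloned between NdeI and XhoI sites that both remain intact, joins the N-terminal portion of NABP2 (hSSB1/SOSS-B1) to the C-terminal portion of NABP1 (hSSB2/SOSS-B2). Automated annotation labels the whole open reading frame as a NABP1 fragment, which probably reflects the similarity of the two paralogues rather than the absence of NABP2 sequence. The coding region carries a Y85C substitution within the OB fold, which the depositor states does not affect function. The reading frame continues into the backbone-encoded histidine tag (an 18 nt stretch, consistent with six histidines), giving a C-terminally His-tagged product suitable for metal-affinity purification. The short "SET1" hit downstream of the tag lies in vector sequence before the T7 terminator and is most likely an annotation artefact rather than part of the protein.

Expression is driven by a T7 promoter with an adjacent lac operator and the T7 gene 10 ribosome binding site, and it ends at the T7 terminator. The plasmid-borne lacI gene supplies repressor, so transcription is IPTG-inducible in hosts that provide T7 RNA polymerase. The plasmid replicates from a pBR322-type origin accompanied by bom and rop, although the catalogue lists it as high copy. It also carries an f1 origin, and selection is by kanamycin through the aph(3')-Ia gene. The annotated tetracycline-resistance pieces are nonfunctional backbone remnants. The depositor and sequencing-derived records differ by only a few nucleotides and show the same feature layout. The associated study used such chimeras to examine how the distinct C-termini of NABP1 and NABP2 contribute to nucleic acid binding.
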