Addgene plasmid #128313: pET29a-hNABP2NhNABP1C
Purpose: Express chimeric protein hNABP2 N-terminus and hNABP1 C-terminus in E. coli with a C-terminal His-tag
Depositing lab: Yuliang Wu. Depositing organization: University of Saskatchewan. Publication: C-termini are essential and distinct for nucleic acid binding of human NABP1 and NABP2. Vidhyasagar V, He Y, Guo M, Ding H, Talwar T, Nguyen V, Nwosu J, Katselis G, Wu Y. Biochim Biophys Acta. 2016 Feb;1860(2):371-83. doi: 10.1016/j.bbagen.2015.11.003. Epub 2015 Nov 10. PubMed 26550690.
Backbone
  Vector backbone: pET29a
  Backbone manufacturer: Novagen
  Backbone size w/o insert (bp): 5371
  Total vector size (bp): 5829
  Vector type: Bacterial Expression
Growth in bacteria
  Bacterial resistance: Kanamycin, 50 μg/mL
  Growth temperature: 37°C
  Growth strain: DH5alpha
  Copy number: High Copy
Gene/Insert
  Gene/Insert name: chimeric protein hNABP2N+hNABP1C (alt names: NABP1; NABP2)
  Species: H. sapiens (human)
  Insert size (bp): 588
  Mutation: chimeric protein hNABP2N+hNABP1C, Y85C (please see depositor comments)
  GenBank ID: NM_024068.4 NM_001031716.3
  Entrez Gene: NABP2 (a.k.a. OBFC2B, SOSS-B1, SSB1, hSSB1); NABP1 (a.k.a. OBFC2A, SOSS-B2, SSB2)
  Promoter: T7
  Tag / fusion protein: His (C terminal on backbone)
  Cloning method: Restriction Enzyme; 5′ cloning site Nde I (not destroyed); 3′ cloning site Xho I (not destroyed)
  Sequencing primers: 5′ T7 promoter; 3′ T7 terminator
Terms and licenses: Academic/Nonprofit Terms; Industry Terms: Not Available to Industry
Depositor comments: Y85C mutation does not affect plasmid function. Point mutation is located in the middle of the OB fold, and no particular function is reported/known for this residue.
How to cite: pET29a-hNABP2NhNABP1C was a gift from Yuliang Wu (Addgene plasmid # 128313 ; http://n2t.net/addgene:128313 ; RRID:Addgene_128313)
